Addgene plasmid #166424: pET-15b(+) Reticulomyxa filosa PRL (Δprenylation motif)
Purpose: Express pET-15b(+) Reticulomyxa filosa PRL (Δprenylation motif)
Depositing lab: Kalle Gehring. Depositing organization: McGill University. Publication: Burst kinetics and CNNM binding are evolutionarily conserved properties of phosphatases of regenerating liver. Fakih R, Goldstein RH, Kozlov G, Gehring K. J Biol Chem. 2023 Apr;299(4):103055. doi: 10.1016/j.jbc.2023.103055. Epub 2023 Feb 22. PubMed 36822330.
Backbone
  Vector backbone: pET-15B
  Backbone manufacturer: Novagen Inc., Madison, WI
  Backbone size w/o insert (bp): 5708
  Total vector size (bp): 6183
  Vector type: Bacterial Expression
Growth in bacteria
  Bacterial resistance: Ampicillin, 100 μg/mL
  Growth temperature: 37°C
  Growth strain: DH5alpha
  Copy number: High Copy
Gene/Insert
  Gene/Insert name: Reticulomyxa filosa PRL
  Species: Reticulomyxa filosa
  Insert size (bp): 475
  Mutation: Deleted nucleotides coding for 4 C-terminal amino acids
  Promoter: AmpR, lac1
  Tag / fusion protein: N-terminal His-tag (N terminal on backbone)
  Cloning method: Restriction Enzyme; 5′ cloning site NdeI (not destroyed); 3′ cloning site BamHI (not destroyed)
  Sequencing primers: 5′ T7 Fwd; 3′ T7 Rev
Terms and licenses: Academic/Nonprofit Terms; Industry Terms: Not Available to Industry
How to cite: pET-15b(+) Reticulomyxa filosa PRL (Δprenylation motif) was a gift from Kalle Gehring (Addgene plasmid # 166424 ; http://n2t.net/addgene:166424 ; RRID:Addgene_166424)
