[The description below was written by a language model from this plasmid's Addgene catalogue record and pLannotate feature annotations shown in this document.]
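Description:
pET-15b(+) Reticulomyxa filosa PRL (Δprenylation motif) is a 6,183 bp bacterial expression plasmid built on the Novagen pET-15b backbone. It replicates in E. coli from a ColE1/pMB1-type origin and is selected with ampicillin through the bla gene and its own promoter. The catalogue lists it as high copy, although the annotated backbone retains the pBR322-derived rop gene and bom region, which normally moderate copy number. Several short tetracycline-resistance fragments and a tet promoter are non-functional remnants of the pBR322 ancestry rather than a usable marker.

The payload is a roughly 475 bp coding sequence for a phosphatase of regenerating liver (PRL) homologue from the foraminiferan Reticulomyxa filosa, cloned between NdeI and BamHI sites, both of which are preserved. The codons for the four C-terminal residues, which form the prenylation motif, have been deleted. The insert itself is not annotated in the feature table, but it falls in the gap between the thrombin site and the T7 terminator region. The catalogue's promoter field names only the AmpR and lacI promoters. The feature map shows that the insert is in fact driven by a T7 promoter with an adjacent lac operator and the T7 gene 10 ribosome binding site, and is followed by the T7 terminator. A plasmid-borne lacI gene supplies repressor, so transcription is IPTG-inducible in hosts that provide T7 RNA polymerase. The protein carries the backbone's N-terminal His-tag followed by a thrombin cleavage site; the "capTEV" hit corresponds to this His-tag region, and the "SET1" fragment is probably just vector sequence upstream of the terminator.

The construct is intended for recombinant production and affinity purification of the protein. The associated publication concerns burst kinetics and CNNM binding as conserved properties of PRL phosphatases.
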