Features (pLannotate 1.2.2; 20 found; start..end, strand, type, name):
    104..208     +  promoter       AmpR promoter: bla
    209..1069    +  CDS            AmpR: β-lactamase; bla; confers resistance to ampicillin, carbenicillin, and related antibiotics
   1240..1828    +  rep_origin     ori: high-copy-number ColE1/pMB1/pBR322/pUC origin of replication
   2014..2156    -  misc_feature   bom: basis of mobility region from pBR322
   2258..2449    -  CDS            rop: Rop protein, which maintains plasmids at low copy number; rop
   2466..2846    +  CDS            YPB1_ECOLX: Protein predicted: Swiss-Prot protein existence level 4. From Escherichia coli.
   3088..3712    -  CDS            TcR (fragment): tetracycline efflux protein; tet; confers resistance to tetracycline
   3727..3748    -  protein_bind   CAP binding site: CAP binding activates transcription in the presence of cAMP. E. coli catabolite activator protein
   3761..4843    -  CDS            lacI: lac repressor; lacI; The lac repressor binds to the lac operator to inhibit transcription in E. coli. This inhibition can be relieved by adding lactose or isopropyl-β-D-thiogalactopyranoside (IPTG).
   4844..4921    -  promoter       lacI promoter: lacI
   4929..5208    -  CDS            TcR (fragment): tetracycline efflux protein; tet; confers resistance to tetracycline
   5230..5248    +  promoter       T7 promoter: promoter for bacteriophage T7 RNA polymerase
   5249..5273    +  protein_bind   lac operator: The lac repressor binds to the lac operator to inhibit transcription in E. coli. This inhibition can be relieved by adding lactose or isopropyl-β-D-thiogalactopyranoside (IPTG). lac repressor encoded by lacI
   5288..5310    +  RBS            RBS: efficient ribosome binding site from bacteriophage T7 gene 10 (Olins and Rangwala, 1989)
   5329..5345    +  CDS            capTEV™ (fragment): composite tag for in vivo biotinylation, TEV protease cleavage, and 6xHis tagging
   5356..5373    +  CDS            thrombin site: thrombin recognition and cleavage site
   5867..5916    +  CDS            SET1 (fragment): solubility-enhancement tag derived from T7 phage gene 10B
   5924..5971    +  terminator     T7 terminator: transcription terminator for bacteriophage T7 RNA polymerase
   5994..6098    -  CDS            TcR (fragment): tetracycline efflux protein; tet; confers resistance to tetracycline
   6146..6174    -  promoter       tet promoter: E. coli promoter for tetracycline efflux protein gene
>Addgene plasmid #166424 | pET-15b(+) Reticulomyxa filosa PRL (Δprenylation motif) | addgene full sequence | sequence record 329465 | Addgene NGS Result
TTCTTGAAGACGAAAGGGCCTCGTGATACGCCTATTTTTATAGGTTAATGTCATGATAATAATGGTTTCT
TAGACGTCAGGTGGCACTTTTCGGGGAAATGTGCGCGGAACCCCTATTTGTTTATTTTTCTAAATACATT
CAAATATGTATCCGCTCATGAGACAATAACCCTGATAAATGCTTCAATAATATTGAAAAAGGAAGAGTAT
GAGTATTCAACATTTCCGTGTCGCCCTTATTCCCTTTTTTGCGGCATTTTGCCTTCCTGTTTTTGCTCAC
CCAGAAACGCTGGTGAAAGTAAAAGATGCTGAAGATCAGTTGGGTGCACGAGTGGGTTACATCGAACTGG
ATCTCAACAGCGGTAAGATCCTTGAGAGTTTTCGCCCCGAAGAACGTTTTCCAATGATGAGCACTTTTAA
AGTTCTGCTATGTGGCGCGGTATTATCCCGTGTTGACGCCGGGCAAGAGCAACTCGGTCGCCGCATACAC
TATTCTCAGAATGACTTGGTTGAGTACTCACCAGTCACAGAAAAGCATCTTACGGATGGCATGACAGTAA
GAGAATTATGCAGTGCTGCCATAACCATGAGTGATAACACTGCGGCCAACTTACTTCTGACAACGATCGG
AGGACCGAAGGAGCTAACCGCTTTTTTGCACAACATGGGGGATCATGTAACTCGCCTTGATCGTTGGGAA
CCGGAGCTGAATGAAGCCATACCAAACGACGAGCGTGACACCACGATGCCTGCAGCAATGGCAACAACGT
TGCGCAAACTATTAACTGGCGAACTACTTACTCTAGCTTCCCGGCAACAATTAATAGACTGGATGGAGGC
GGATAAAGTTGCAGGACCACTTCTGCGCTCGGCCCTTCCGGCTGGCTGGTTTATTGCTGATAAATCTGGA
GCCGGTGAGCGTGGGTCTCGCGGTATCATTGCAGCACTGGGGCCAGATGGTAAGCCCTCCCGTATCGTAG
TTATCTACACGACGGGGAGTCAGGCAACTATGGATGAACGAAATAGACAGATCGCTGAGATAGGTGCCTC
ACTGATTAAGCATTGGTAACTGTCAGACCAAGTTTACTCATATATACTTTAGATTGATTTAAAACTTCAT
TTTTAATTTAAAAGGATCTAGGTGAAGATCCTTTTTGATAATCTCATGACCAAAATCCCTTAACGTGAGT
TTTCGTTCCACTGAGCGTCAGACCCCGTAGAAAAGATCAAAGGATCTTCTTGAGATCCTTTTTTTCTGCG
CGTAATCTGCTGCTTGCAAACAAAAAAACCACCGCTACCAGCGGTGGTTTGTTTGCCGGATCAAGAGCTA
CCAACTCTTTTTCCGAAGGTAACTGGCTTCAGCAGAGCGCAGATACCAAATACTGTCCTTCTAGTGTAGC
CGTAGTTAGGCCACCACTTCAAGAACTCTGTAGCACCGCCTACATACCTCGCTCTGCTAATCCTGTTACC
AGTGGCTGCTGCCAGTGGCGATAAGTCGTGTCTTACCGGGTTGGACTCAAGACGATAGTTACCGGATAAG
GCGCAGCGGTCGGGCTGAACGGGGGGTTCGTGCACACAGCCCAGCTTGGAGCGAACGACCTACACCGAAC
TGAGATACCTACAGCGTGAGCTATGAGAAAGCGCCACGCTTCCCGAAGGGAGAAAGGCGGACAGGTATCC
GGTAAGCGGCAGGGTCGGAACAGGAGAGCGCACGAGGGAGCTTCCAGGGGGAAACGCCTGGTATCTTTAT
AGTCCTGTCGGGTTTCGCCACCTCTGACTTGAGCGTCGATTTTTGTGATGCTCGTCAGGGGGGCGGAGCC
TATGGAAAAACGCCAGCAACGCGGCCTTTTTACGGTTCCTGGCCTTTTGCTGGCCTTTTGCTCACATGTT
CTTTCCTGCGTTATCCCCTGATTCTGTGGATAACCGTATTACCGCCTTTGAGTGAGCTGATACCGCTCGC
CGCAGCCGAACGACCGAGCGCAGCGAGTCAGTGAGCGAGGAAGCGGAAGAGCGCCTGATGCGGTATTTTC
TCCTTACGCATCTGTGCGGTATTTCACACCGCATATATGGTGCACTCTCAGTACAATCTGCTCTGATGCC
GCATAGTTAAGCCAGTATACACTCCGCTATCGCTACGTGACTGGGTCATGGCTGCGCCCCGACACCCGCC
AACACCCGCTGACGCGCCCTGACGGGCTTGTCTGCTCCCGGCATCCGCTTACAGACAAGCTGTGACCGTC
TCCGGGAGCTGCATGTGTCAGAGGTTTTCACCGTCATCACCGAAACGCGCGAGGCAGCTGCGGTAAAGCT
CATCAGCGTGGTCGTGAAGCGATTCACAGATGTCTGCCTGTTCATCCGCGTCCAGCTCGTTGAGTTTCTC
CAGAAGCGTTAATGTCTGGCTTCTGATAAAGCGGGCCATGTTAAGGGCGGTTTTTTCCTGTTTGGTCACT
GATGCCTCCGTGTAAGGGGGATTTCTGTTCATGGGGGTAATGATACCGATGAAACGAGAGAGGATGCTCA
CGATACGGGTTACTGATGATGAACATGCCCGGTTACTGGAACGTTGTGAGGGTAAACAACTGGCGGTATG
GATGCGGCGGGACCAGAGAAAAATCACTCAGGGTCAATGCCAGCGCTTCGTTAATACAGATGTAGGTGTT
CCACAGGGTAGCCAGCAGCATCCTGCGATGCAGATCCGGAACATAATGGTGCAGGGCGCTGACTTCCGCG
TTTCCAGACTTTACGAAACACGGAAACCGAAGACCATTCATGTTGTTGCTCAGGTCGCAGACGTTTTGCA
GCAGCAGTCGCTTCACGTTCGCTCGCGTATCGGTGATTCATTCTGCTAACCAGTAAGGCAACCCCGCCAG
CCTAGCCGGGTCCTCAACGACAGGAGCACGATCATGCGCACCCGTGGCCAGGACCCAACGCTGCCCGAGA
TGCGCCGCGTGCGGCTGCTGGAGATGGCGGACGCGATGGATATGTTCTGCCAAGGGTTGGTTTGCGCATT
CACAGTTCTCCGCAAGAATTGATTGGCTCCAATTCTTGGAGTGGTGAATCCGTTAGCGAGGTGCCGCCGG
CTTCCATTCAGGTCGAGGTGGCCCGGCTCCATGCACCGCGACGCAACGCGGGGAGGCAGACAAGGTATAG
GGCGGCGCCTACAATCCATGCCAACCCGTTCCATGTGCTCGCCGAGGCGGCATAAATCGCCGTGACGATC
AGCGGTCCAGTGATCGAAGTTAGGCTGGTAAGAGCCGCGAGCGATCCTTGAAGCTGTCCCTGATGGTCGT
CATCTACCTGCCTGGACAGCATGGCCTGCAACGCGGGCATCCCGATGCCGCCGGAAGCGAGAAGAATCAT
AATGGGGAAGGCCATCCAGCCTCGCGTCGCGAACGCCAGCAAGACGTAGCCCAGCGCGTCGGCCGCCATG
CCGGCGATAATGGCCTGCTTCTCGCCGAAACGTTTGGTGGCGGGACCAGTGACGAAGGCTTGAGCGAGGG
CGTGCAAGATTCCGAATACCGCAAGCGACAGGCCGATCATCGTCGCGCTCCAGCGAAAGCGGTCCTCGCC
GAAAATGACCCAGAGCGCTGCCGGCACCTGTCCTACGAGTTGCATGATAAAGAAGACAGTCATAAGTGCG
GCGACGATAGTCATGCCCCGCGCCCACCGGAAGGAGCTGACTGGGTTGAAGGCTCTCAAGGGCATCGGTC
GAGATCCCGGTGCCTAATGAGTGAGCTAACTTACATTAATTGCGTTGCGCTCACTGCCCGCTTTCCAGTC
GGGAAACCTGTCGTGCCAGCTGCATTAATGAATCGGCCAACGCGCGGGGAGAGGCGGTTTGCGTATTGGG
CGCCAGGGTGGTTTTTCTTTTCACCAGTGAGACGGGCAACAGCTGATTGCCCTTCACCGCCTGGCCCTGA
GAGAGTTGCAGCAAGCGGTCCACGCTGGTTTGCCCCAGCAGGCGAAAATCCTGTTTGATGGTGGTTAACG
GCGGGATATAACATGAGCTGTCTTCGGTATCGTCGTATCCCACTACCGAGATATCCGCACCAACGCGCAG
CCCGGACTCGGTAATGGCGCGCATTGCGCCCAGCGCCATCTGATCGTTGGCAACCAGCATCGCAGTGGGA
ACGATGCCCTCATTCAGCATTTGCATGGTTTGTTGAAAACCGGACATGGCACTCCAGTCGCCTTCCCGTT
CCGCTATCGGCTGAATTTGATTGCGAGTGAGATATTTATGCCAGCCAGCCAGACGCAGACGCGCCGAGAC
AGAACTTAATGGGCCCGCTAACAGCGCGATTTGCTGGTGACCCAATGCGACCAGATGCTCCACGCCCAGT
CGCGTACCGTCTTCATGGGAGAAAATAATACTGTTGATGGGTGTCTGGTCAGAGACATCAAGAAATAACG
CCGGAACATTAGTGCAGGCAGCTTCCACAGCAATGGCATCCTGGTCATCCAGCGGATAGTTAATGATCAG
CCCACTGACGCGTTGCGCGAGAAGATTGTGCACCGCCGCTTTACAGGCTTCGACGCCGCTTCGTTCTACC
ATCGACACCACCACGCTGGCACCCAGTTGATCGGCGCGAGATTTAATCGCCGCGACAATTTGCGACGGCG
CGTGCAGGGCCAGACTGGAGGTGGCAACGCCAATCAGCAACGACTGTTTGCCCGCCAGTTGTTGTGCCAC
GCGGTTGGGAATGTAATTCAGCTCCGCCATCGCCGCTTCCACTTTTTCCCGCGTTTTCGCAGAAACGTGG
CTGGCCTGGTTCACCACGCGGGAAACGGTCTGATAAGAGACACCGGCATACTCTGCGACATCGTATAACG
TTACTGGTTTCACATTCACCACCCTGAATTGACTCTCTTCCGGGCGCTATCATGCCATACCGCGAAAGGT
TTTGCGCCATTCGATGGTGTCCGGGATCTCGACGCTCTCCCTTATGCGACTCCTGCATTAGGAAGCAGCC
CAGTAGTAGGTTGAGGCCGTTGAGCACCGCCGCCGCAAGGAATGGTGCATGCAAGGAGATGGCGCCCAAC
AGTCCCCCGGCCACGGGGCCTGCCACCATACCCACGCCGAAACAAGCGCTCATGAGCCCGAAGTGGCGAG
CCCGATCTTCCCCATCGGTGATGTCGGCGATATAGGCGCCAGCAACCGCACCTGTGGCGCCGGTGATGCC
GGCCACGATGCGTCCGGCGTAGAGGATCGAGATCTCGATCCCGCGAAATTAATACGACTCACTATAGGGG
AATTGTGAGCGGATAACAATTCCCCTCTAGAAATAATTTTGTTTAACTTTAAGAAGGAGATATACCATGG
GCAGCAGCCATCATCATCATCATCACAGCAGCGGCCTGGTGCCGCGCGGCAGCCATATGACCCAGCTGCC
GAACCCGCCGTCTATGGTTGCGTGCAACGGTTGCCAGTTCCTGATCATGGATGCTCCGACCGATAACAAC
CTGCCGCTGTACGTTAAAGAACTGAAAATGCGTGACATCCGTGTTATCGTTCGTACTTGTGAAGCTACCT
ACTCTAAAGAAAAACTGCCAGAAGATATTCAGCTGGAAGATTTAGCTTTCCCGGATGGTGAACCGCCGTC
TGATAAAATCATCCAGAAATGGCTGCGTATCGTTGAAAACGAAAACAAAAAAGAAGGTCGTCCGGTTGCT
GTTCACTGCGTTGCTGGTCTGGGTCGTGCACCGGTTCTGGTTGCTATCGCTCTGATCGAACTGGCTAACC
TGTCTCCGTGGCGTGCTATCGAAGAAGTTCGTCTGGCGCGTCGTGGTGCTCTGACTCTGCGTCAGGCTAA
CTGGCTGTCTAAATACGAAACTCGTAAAGCTAACCGTTTCGGTGACTAAGGATCCGGCTGCTAACAAAGC
CCGAAAGGAAGCTGAGTTGGCTGCTGCCACCGCTGAGCAATAACTAGCATAACCCCTTGGGGCCTCTAAA
CGGGTCTTGAGGGGTTTTTTGCTGAAAGGAGGAACTATATCCGGATATCCCGCAAGAGGCCCGGCAGTAC
CGGCATAACCAAGCCTATGCCTACAGCATCCAGGGTGACGGTGCCGAGGATGACGATGAGCGCATTGTTA
GATTTCATACACGGTGCCTGACTGCGTTAGCAATTTAACTGTGATAAACTACCGCATTAAAGCTTATCGA
TGATAAGCTGTCAAACATGAGAA
